Addgene plasmid #233920: pHRSV_CHARMS
Purpose: Mammalian expression of Chimeric Higher-Order Assemblies for Receptor Mediated Signaling (CHARMS) variant: CHARMS
Depositing lab: Marcus Taylor. Depositing organization: Max Planck Institute for Infection Biology. Publication: Bottom-up reconstruction of functional death fold signalosomes reveals a requirement for polymer stability and avidity. Lichtenstein MA, Cao F, Lobnow F, Dirvanskyte P, Weyhenmeyer D, Kulesza A, Ziska E, Halfmann R, Taylor MJ. Science. 2025 Apr 25;388(6745):415-422. doi: 10.1126/science.adq3234. Epub 2025 Apr 24. PubMed 40273247.
Backbone
  Vector backbone: pHR-dSV40
  Vector type: Mammalian Expression, Lentiviral
Growth in bacteria
  Bacterial resistance: Ampicillin, 100 μg/mL
  Growth temperature: 37°C
  Growth strain: NEB Stable
  Copy number: High Copy
Gene/Insert
  Gene/Insert name: CHARMS
  Species: Synthetic
  Promoter: SV40
  Tag / fusion protein: mEGFP (C terminal on insert)
  Cloning method: Gibson Cloning
Terms and licenses: Academic/Nonprofit Terms; Industry Terms: Not Available to Industry
Depositor comments: Created by Gibson assembly using MluI (5') and NotI (3') sites. Please visit https://doi.org/10.1101/2024.05.08.593169 for bioRxiv preprint.
How to cite: pHRSV_CHARMS was a gift from Marcus Taylor (Addgene plasmid # 233920 ; http://n2t.net/addgene:233920 ; RRID:Addgene_233920)
