[The description below was written by a language model from this plasmid's Addgene catalogue record and pLannotate feature annotations shown in this document.]
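Description:
pHRSV_CHARMS is a lentiviral transfer plasmid for mammalian expression, built on the pHR-dSV40 backbone. It is propagated in E. coli through a high-copy ColE1/pUC-type origin with ampicillin selection (AmpR with its bla promoter). The annotated sequence is about 10.8 kb. The viral portion contains an HIV-1 5' LTR (annotated as truncated), the Ψ packaging signal running into a gag fragment, the Rev response element for Rev-dependent nuclear export of the genomic RNA, and the cPPT/CTS. At the other end is a ΔU3 self-inactivating 3' LTR, which leaves the integrated provirus without LTR promoter activity. Outside the LTRs, the backbone carries remnants of older vectors, including tetracycline-resistance, rop and bom fragments. It also carries an SV40 promoter followed by gpt fragments, small t intron sequence and an SV40 poly(A) signal. None of these is listed as a functional marker, and the record names no mammalian selection marker.

The payload is a synthetic chimeric protein, CHARMS (Chimeric Higher-Order Assemblies for Receptor Mediated Signaling), driven by a short SV40 early promoter placed just downstream of the cPPT. The feature table shows the open reading frame as a segment matching mouse MyD88, joined directly to a fragment matching human IRAK1. This is followed by a C-terminal monomeric EGFP (A206K) tag. A WPRE downstream of the reporter enhances transcript stability and expression. The insert was introduced by Gibson assembly at MluI and NotI sites. The record states the purpose as mammalian expression of this CHARMS variant, from a study reconstructing death-fold signalosomes from the bottom up. The mEGFP fusion would let the assemblies be visualised by fluorescence in transduced or transfected cells.
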