Features (pLannotate 1.2.2; 35 found; start..end, strand, type, name):
      1..211     +  promoter       SV40 promoter: SV40 early promoter
    224..1111    +  CDS            Myd88: MYD88_MOUSE - Experimental evidence at protein level: Swiss-Prot protein existence level 1. [Isoform 2]: Defective in its ability to induce IRAK phosphorylation and NF-kappa-B activation and can function as a negative regulator of activation by IL-1 or lipopolysaccharide (LPS). From Mus musculus (Mouse).
   1109..1651    +  CDS            IRAK1 (fragment): IRAK1_HUMAN - Also known as IRAK. Experimental evidence at protein level: Swiss-Prot protein existence level 1. Serine/threonine-protein kinase that plays a critical role in initiating innate immune response against foreign pathogens. Involved in Toll-like receptor (TLR) and IL-1R signaling pathways. Is rapidly recruited by MYD88 to the receptor-signaling complex upon TLR activation. Association with MYD88 leads to IRAK1 phosphorylation by IRAK4 and subsequent autophosphorylation and kinase activation. Phosphorylates E3 ubiquitin ligases Pellino proteins (PELI1, PELI2 and PELI3) to promote pel
   1688..2404    +  CDS            mEGFP: enhanced GFP with monomerizing A206K mutation (Zacharias et al., 2002) mammalian codon-optimized
   2416..2446    +  misc_feature   MCS (fragment): pUC18/19 multiple cloning site
   2447..2465    +  misc_feature   MCS (fragment): pBluescript multiple cloning site
   2465..3053    +  misc_feature   WPRE: woodchuck hepatitis virus posttranscriptional regulatory element
   3054..3076    +  misc_feature   MCS (fragment): pBluescript multiple cloning site
   3093..3161    +  CDS            nef (fragment): NEF_HV1Z2 - Experimental evidence at protein level: Swiss-Prot protein existence level 1. Extracellular Nef protein targets CD4(+) T-lymphocytes for apoptosis by interacting with CXCR4 surface receptors. From Human immunodeficiency virus type 1 group M subtype D (isolate Z2/CDC-Z34) (HIV-1).
   3163..3396    +  LTR            3' LTR (ΔU3): self-inactivating 3' long terminal repeat (LTR) from HIV-1
   3421..3439    -  promoter       SP6 promoter: promoter for bacteriophage SP6 RNA polymerase
   3667..3946    +  CDS            TcR (fragment): tetracycline efflux protein; tet; confers resistance to tetracycline
   3947..3995    -  misc_feature   bom (fragment): basis of mobility region from pBR322
   4097..4132    -  CDS            rop (fragment): Rop protein, which maintains plasmids at low copy number; rop
   4227..4331    +  promoter       AmpR promoter: bla
   4332..5192    +  CDS            AmpR: β-lactamase; bla; confers resistance to ampicillin, carbenicillin, and related antibiotics
   5363..5951    +  rep_origin     ori: high-copy-number ColE1/pMB1/pBR322/pUC origin of replication
   6134..6190    +  CDS            lacI (fragment): lac repressor; lacI; The lac repressor binds to the lac operator to inhibit transcription in E. coli. This inhibition can be relieved by adding lactose or isopropyl-β-D-thiogalactopyranoside (IPTG).
   6197..6526    +  promoter       SV40 promoter: SV40 enhancer and early promoter
   6726..6845    +  CDS            gpt (fragment): XGPT_ECOLI - Also known as gpp, gxu. Experimental evidence at protein level: Swiss-Prot protein existence level 1. Purine salvage pathway enzyme that catalyzes the transfer of the ribosyl-5-phosphate group from 5-phospho-alpha-D-ribose 1- diphosphate (PRPP) to the N9 position of the 6-oxopurines guanine and xanthine to form the corresponding ribonucleotides GMP (guanosine 5'- monophosphate) and XMP (xanthosine 5'-monophosphate), with the release of PPi. To a lesser extent, also acts on hypoxanthine (PubMed:9100006, PubMed:3886014). Does not ribophosphorylate adenine (PubMed:3886014). From Esch
   6845..7180    +  CDS            gpt (fragment): XGPT_ECOLI - Also known as gpp, gxu. Experimental evidence at protein level: Swiss-Prot protein existence level 1. Purine salvage pathway enzyme that catalyzes the transfer of the ribosyl-5-phosphate group from 5-phospho-alpha-D-ribose 1- diphosphate (PRPP) to the N9 position of the 6-oxopurines guanine and xanthine to form the corresponding ribonucleotides GMP (guanosine 5'- monophosphate) and XMP (xanthosine 5'-monophosphate), with the release of PPi. To a lesser extent, also acts on hypoxanthine (PubMed:9100006, PubMed:3886014). Does not ribophosphorylate adenine (PubMed:3886014). From Esch
   7275..7580    +  CDS            frsA (fragment): FRSA_ECOLI - Also known as yafA. Experimental evidence at protein level: Swiss-Prot protein existence level 1. Catalyzes the hydrolysis of esters (PubMed:15808744). Displays esterase activity toward pNP-butyrate (PubMed:15808744). May stimulate mixed-acid fermentation by acting as a fermentation/respiration switch that down-regulates respiration and up- regulates fermentation rates (PubMed:15169777). From Escherichia coli (strain K12).
   7584..7658    +  CDS            small t antigen (fragment): SV40 (simian virus 40) small t antigen
   7660..7725    +  intron         small t intron: SV40 (simian virus 40) small t antigen intron
   7855..7875    +  CDS            SV40 NLS: nuclear localization signal of SV40 (simian virus 40) large T antigen
   8194..8277    +  CDS            large T antigen (fragment): large T antigen from SV40 (simian virus 40)
   8300..8434    +  polyA_signal   SV40 poly(A) signal: SV40 polyadenylation signal
   8601..8930    +  CDS            nef (fragment): NEF_HV1BR - Experimental evidence at protein level: Swiss-Prot protein existence level 1. Extracellular Nef protein targets CD4(+) T-lymphocytes for apoptosis by interacting with CXCR4 surface receptors (PubMed:14990729). From Human immunodeficiency virus type 1 group M subtype B (isolate BRU/LAI) (HIV-1).
   8978..9235    +  LTR            5' LTR (truncated): truncated 5' long terminal repeat (LTR) from HIV-1
   9282..9407    +  misc_feature   HIV-1 Ψ: packaging signal of human immunodeficiency virus type 1
   9391..9729    +  CDS            HIV-1 gag (fragment): gag protein from human immunodeficiency virus 1; gag
   9904..10137   +  misc_feature   RRE: The Rev response element (RRE) of HIV-1 allows for Rev-dependent mRNA export from the nucleus to the cytoplasm.
  10514..10614   +  CDS            Rev (fragment): human immunodeficiency virus 1 (HIV-1) Rev protein; rev; enhances nuclear export of unspliced and incompletely spliced viral mRNAs
  10651..10768   +  misc_feature   cPPT/CTS: central polypurine tract and central termination sequence of HIV-1
  10805..10828   -  misc_feature   MCS (fragment): pBluescript multiple cloning site
>Addgene plasmid #233920 | pHRSV_CHARMS | addgene full sequence | sequence record 469222 | Addgene NGS Result
GCAGGCAGAAGTATGCAAAGCATGCATCTCAATTAGTCAGCAACCATAGTCCCGCCCCTAACTCCGCCCA
TCCCGCCCCTAACTCCGCCCAGTTCCGCCCATTCTCCGCCCCATGGCTGACTAATTTTTTTTATTTATGC
AGAGGCCGAGGCCGCCTCTGCCTCTGAGCTATTCCAGAAGTAGTGAGGAGGCTTTTTTGGAGGCCTAGGC
TACGCGTGCCACCATGTCTGCGGGAGACCCCCGCGTGGGATCCGGGTCCCTGGACTCCTTCATGTTCTCC
ATACCCTTGGTCGCGCTTAACGTGGGAGTGAGGCGCCGCCTATCGCTGTTCTTGAACCCTCGGACGCCCG
TGGCGGCCGACTGGACCTTGCTGGCGGAGGAGATGGGCTTCGAGTACTTGGAGATCCGAGAGCTGGAAAC
GCGCCCTGACCCCACTCGCAGTTTGTTGGATGCCTGGCAGGGGCGCTCTGGCGCGTCTGTCGGCAGGCTG
CTAGAGCTGCTGGCCTTGTTAGACCGTGAGGATATACTGAAGGAGCTGAAGTCGCGCATCGAGGAGGACT
GCCAGAAATACTTAGGTAAGCAGCAGAACCAGGAGTCCGAGAAGCCTTTACAGGTGGCCAGAGTGGAAAG
CAGTGTCCCACAAACAAAGGAACTGGGAGGCATCACCACCCTTGATGACCCCCTAGGACAAACGCCGGAA
CTTTTCGATGCCTTTATCTGCTACTGCCCCAACGATATCGAGTTTGTGCAGGAGATGATCCGGCAACTAG
AACAGACAGACTATCGGCTTAAGTTGTGTGTGTCCGACCGTGACGTCCTGCCGGGCACCTGTGTCTGGTC
CATTGCCAGCGAGCTAATTGAGAAAAGGTGTCGCCGCATGGTGGTGGTTGTTTCTGACGATTATCTACAG
AGCAAGGAATGTGACTTCCAGACCAAGTTTGCACTCAGCCTGTCTCCAGGTGTCCAACAGAAGCGACTGA
TTCCTATTAAATACAAGGCGATGAAGAAGGACTTTCCCAGTATCCTGCGGTTCATCACTATATGCGACTA
TACCAACCCTTGCACCAAGTCCTGGTTCTGGACCCGCCTTGCCAAGGCTTTGTCCCTGCCCGGAGGTAGT
GGCGGGTCCCCTCCTTCTCCCCAAGAAAACTCCTATGTCAGCTCCACTGGTAGGGCTCACTCCGGAGCCG
CACCATGGCAGCCACTCGCTGCACCATCAGGTGCTTCAGCCCAGGCCGCAGAGCAACTGCAACGGGGACC
CAACCAGCCAGTCGAGTCCGACGAAAGTCTTGGAGGGCTGAGCGCTGCTCTGCGGTCCTGGCACCTTACA
CCAAGTTGTCCCCTTGATCCTGCTCCTCTGCGGGAGGCTGGGTGCCCCCAAGGTGACACAGCAGGGGAAT
CCTCATGGGGTTCAGGACCTGGGAGCCGGCCAACCGCTGTTGAAGGCCTGGCTTTGGGCTCCTCTGCATC
ATCATCATCAGAACCTCCCCAGATTATCATCAATCCAGCTCGCCAGAAAATGGTTCAGAAATTGGCTTTG
TATGAGGATGGTGCCCTGGATTCCTTGCAATTGCTGTCATCTTCTTCTCTTCCCGGACTTGGACTTGAAC
AAGACAGACAAGGTCCAGAGGAGTCCGACGAGTTCCAGAGCGGAGGTTCCGGGGGTACTGGGGGTAGTGG
AGGAAGTGTGAGCAAGGGCGAGGAGCTGTTCACCGGGGTGGTGCCCATCCTGGTCGAGCTGGACGGCGAC
GTAAACGGCCACAAGTTCAGCGTGTCCGGCGAGGGCGAGGGCGATGCCACCTACGGCAAGCTGACCCTGA
AGTTCATCTGCACCACCGGCAAGCTGCCCGTGCCCTGGCCCACCCTCGTGACCACCCTGACCTACGGCGT
GCAGTGCTTCAGCCGCTACCCCGACCACATGAAGCAGCACGACTTCTTCAAGTCCGCCATGCCCGAAGGC
TACGTCCAGGAGCGCACCATCTTCTTCAAGGACGACGGCAACTACAAGACCCGCGCCGAGGTGAAGTTCG
AGGGCGACACCCTGGTGAACCGCATCGAGCTGAAGGGCATCGACTTCAAGGAGGACGGCAACATCCTGGG
GCACAAGCTGGAGTACAACTACAACAGCCACAACGTCTATATCATGGCCGACAAGCAGAAGAACGGCATC
AAGGTGAACTTCAAGATCCGCCACAACATCGAGGACGGCAGCGTGCAGCTCGCCGACCACTACCAGCAGA
ACACCCCCATCGGCGACGGCCCCGTGCTGCTGCCCGACAACCACTACCTGAGCACCCAGTCCAAGCTGAG
CAAAGACCCCAACGAGAAGCGCGATCACATGGTCCTGCTGGAGTTCGTGACCGCCGCCGGGATCACTCTC
GGCATGGACGAGCTGTACAAGTAAAGCGGCCGCGACTCTAGAGTCGACCTGCAGGCATGCAAGCTTGATA
TCAAGCTTATCGATAATCAACCTCTGGATTACAAAATTTGTGAAAGATTGACTGGTATTCTTAACTATGT
TGCTCCTTTTACGCTATGTGGATACGCTGCTTTAATGCCTTTGTATCATGCTATTGCTTCCCGTATGGCT
TTCATTTTCTCCTCCTTGTATAAATCCTGGTTGCTGTCTCTTTATGAGGAGTTGTGGCCCGTTGTCAGGC
AACGTGGCGTGGTGTGCACTGTGTTTGCTGACGCAACCCCCACTGGTTGGGGCATTGCCACCACCTGTCA
GCTCCTTTCCGGGACTTTCGCTTTCCCCCTCCCTATTGCCACGGCGGAACTCATCGCCGCCTGCCTTGCC
CGCTGCTGGACAGGGGCTCGGCTGTTGGGCACTGACAATTCCGTGGTGTTGTCGGGGAAATCATCGTCCT
TTCCTTGGCTGCTCGCCTGTGTTGCCACCTGGATTCTGCGCGGGACGTCCTTCTGCTACGTCCCTTCGGC
CCTCAATCCAGCGGACCTTCCTTCCCGCGGCCTGCTGCCGGCTCTGCGGCCTCTTCCGCGTCTTCGCCTT
CGCCCTCAGACGAGTCGGATCTCCCTTTGGGCCGCCTCCCCGCATCGATACCGTCGACCTCGAGGGAATT
AATTCGAGCTCGGTACCTTTAAGACCAATGACTTACAAGGCAGCTGTAGATCTTAGCCACTTTTTAAAAG
AAAAGGGGGGACTGGAAGGGCTAATTCACTCCCAACGAAGACAAGATCTGCTTTTTGCTTGTACTGGGTC
TCTCTGGTTAGACCAGATCTGAGCCTGGGAGCTCTCTGGCTAACTAGGGAACCCACTGCTTAAGCCTCAA
TAAAGCTTGCCTTGAGTGCTTCAAGTAGTGTGTGCCCGTCTGTTGTGTGACTCTGGTAACTAGAGATCCC
TCAGACCCTTTTAGTCAGTGTGGAAAATCTCTAGCAGCATCTAGAATTAATTCCGTGTATTCTATAGTGT
CACCTAAATCGTATGTGTATGATACATAAGGTTATGTATTAATTGTAGCCGCGTTCTAACGACAATATGT
ACAAGCCTAATTGTGTAGCATCTGGCTTACTGAAGCAGACCCTATCATCTCTCTCGTAAACTGCCGTCAG
AGTCGGTTTGGTTGGACGAACCTTCTGAGTTTCTGGTAACGCCGTCCCGCACCCGGAAATGGTCAGCGAA
CCAATCAGCAGGGTCATCGCTAGCCAGATCCTCTACGCCGGACGCATCGTGGCCGGCATCACCGGCGCCA
CAGGTGCGGTTGCTGGCGCCTATATCGCCGACATCACCGATGGGGAAGATCGGGCTCGCCACTTCGGGCT
CATGAGCGCTTGTTTCGGCGTGGGTATGGTGGCAGGCCCCGTGGCCGGGGGACTGTTGGGCGCCATCTCC
TTGCATGCACCATTCCTTGCGGCGGCGGTGCTCAACGGCCTCAACCTACTACTGGGCTGCTTCCTAATGC
AGGAGTCGCATAAGGGAGAGCGTCGAATGGTGCACTCTCAGTACAATCTGCTCTGATGCCGCATAGTTAA
GCCAGCCCCGACACCCGCCAACACCCGCTGACGCGCCCTGACGGGCTTGTCTGCTCCCGGCATCCGCTTA
CAGACAAGCTGTGACCGTCTCCGGGAGCTGCATGTGTCAGAGGTTTTCACCGTCATCACCGAAACGCGCG
AGACGAAAGGGCCTCGTGATACGCCTATTTTTATAGGTTAATGTCATGATAATAATGGTTTCTTAGACGT
CAGGTGGCACTTTTCGGGGAAATGTGCGCGGAACCCCTATTTGTTTATTTTTCTAAATACATTCAAATAT
GTATCCGCTCATGAGACAATAACCCTGATAAATGCTTCAATAATATTGAAAAAGGAAGAGTATGAGTATT
CAACATTTCCGTGTCGCCCTTATTCCCTTTTTTGCGGCATTTTGCCTTCCTGTTTTTGCTCACCCAGAAA
CGCTGGTGAAAGTAAAAGATGCTGAAGATCAGTTGGGTGCACGAGTGGGTTACATCGAACTGGATCTCAA
CAGCGGTAAGATCCTTGAGAGTTTTCGCCCCGAAGAACGTTTTCCAATGATGAGCACTTTTAAAGTTCTG
CTATGTGGCGCGGTATTATCCCGTATTGACGCCGGGCAAGAGCAACTCGGTCGCCGCATACACTATTCTC
AGAATGACTTGGTTGAGTACTCACCAGTCACAGAAAAGCATCTTACGGATGGCATGACAGTAAGAGAATT
ATGCAGTGCTGCCATAACCATGAGTGATAACACTGCGGCCAACTTACTTCTGACAACGATCGGAGGACCG
AAGGAGCTAACCGCTTTTTTGCACAACATGGGGGATCATGTAACTCGCCTTGATCGTTGGGAACCGGAGC
TGAATGAAGCCATACCAAACGACGAGCGTGACACCACGATGCCTGTAGCAATGGCAACAACGTTGCGCAA
ACTATTAACTGGCGAACTACTTACTCTAGCTTCCCGGCAACAATTAATAGACTGGATGGAGGCGGATAAA
GTTGCAGGACCACTTCTGCGCTCGGCCCTTCCGGCTGGCTGGTTTATTGCTGATAAATCTGGAGCCGGTG
AGCGTGGGTCTCGCGGTATCATTGCAGCACTGGGGCCAGATGGTAAGCCCTCCCGTATCGTAGTTATCTA
CACGACGGGGAGTCAGGCAACTATGGATGAACGAAATAGACAGATCGCTGAGATAGGTGCCTCACTGATT
AAGCATTGGTAACTGTCAGACCAAGTTTACTCATATATACTTTAGATTGATTTAAAACTTCATTTTTAAT
TTAAAAGGATCTAGGTGAAGATCCTTTTTGATAATCTCATGACCAAAATCCCTTAACGTGAGTTTTCGTT
CCACTGAGCGTCAGACCCCGTAGAAAAGATCAAAGGATCTTCTTGAGATCCTTTTTTTCTGCGCGTAATC
TGCTGCTTGCAAACAAAAAAACCACCGCTACCAGCGGTGGTTTGTTTGCCGGATCAAGAGCTACCAACTC
TTTTTCCGAAGGTAACTGGCTTCAGCAGAGCGCAGATACCAAATACTGTTCTTCTAGTGTAGCCGTAGTT
AGGCCACCACTTCAAGAACTCTGTAGCACCGCCTACATACCTCGCTCTGCTAATCCTGTTACCAGTGGCT
GCTGCCAGTGGCGATAAGTCGTGTCTTACCGGGTTGGACTCAAGACGATAGTTACCGGATAAGGCGCAGC
GGTCGGGCTGAACGGGGGGTTCGTGCACACAGCCCAGCTTGGAGCGAACGACCTACACCGAACTGAGATA
CCTACAGCGTGAGCTATGAGAAAGCGCCACGCTTCCCGAAGGGAGAAAGGCGGACAGGTATCCGGTAAGC
GGCAGGGTCGGAACAGGAGAGCGCACGAGGGAGCTTCCAGGGGGAAACGCCTGGTATCTTTATAGTCCTG
TCGGGTTTCGCCACCTCTGACTTGAGCGTCGATTTTTGTGATGCTCGTCAGGGGGGCGGAGCCTATGGAA
AAACGCCAGCAACGCGGCCTTTTTACGGTTCCTGGCCTTTTGCTGGCCTTTTGCTCACATGTTCTTTCCT
GCGTTATCCCCTGATTCTGTGGATAACCGTATTACCGCCTTTGAGTGAGCTGATACCGCTCGCCGCAGCC
GAACGACCGAGCGCAGCGAGTCAGTGAGCGAGGAAGCGGAAGAGCGCCCAATACGCAAACCGCCTCTCCC
CGCGCGTTGGCCGATTCATTAATGCAGCTGTGGAATGTGTGTCAGTTAGGGTGTGGAAAGTCCCCAGGCT
CCCCAGCAGGCAGAAGTATGCAAAGCATGCATCTCAATTAGTCAGCAACCAGGTGTGGAAAGTCCCCAGG
CTCCCCAGCAGGCAGAAGTATGCAAAGCATGCATCTCAATTAGTCAGCAACCATAGTCCCGCCCCTAACT
CCGCCCATCCCGCCCCTAACTCCGCCCAGTTCCGCCCATTCTCCGCCCCATGGCTGACTAATTTTTTTTA
TTTATGCAGAGGCCGAGGCCGCCTCGGCCTCTGAGCTATTCCAGAAGTAGTGAGGAGGCTTTTTTGGAGG
CCTAGGCTTTTGCAAAAAGCTTGGACACAAGACAGGCTTGCGAGATATGTTTGAGAATACCACTTTATCC
CGCGTCAGGGAGAGGCAGTGCGTAAAAAGACGCGGACTCATGTGAAATACTGGTTTTTAGTGCGCCAGAT
CTCTATAATCTCGCGCAACCTATTTTCCCCTCGAACACTTTTTAAGCCGTAGATAAACAGGCTGGGACAC
TTCACATGAGCGAAAAATACATCGTCACCTGGGACATGTTGCAGATCCATGCACGTAAACTCGCAAGCCG
ACTGATGCCTTCTGAACAATGGAAAGGCATTATTGCCGTAAGCCGTGGCGGTCTGTACCGGGTGCGTTAC
TGGCGCGTGAACTGGGTATTCGTCATGTCGATACCGTTTGTATTTCCAGCTACGATCACGACAACCAGCG
CGAGCTTAAAGTGCTGAAACGCGCAGAAGGCGATGGCGAAGGCTTCATCGTTATTGATGACCTGGTGGAT
ACCGGTGGTACTGCGGTTGCGATTCGTGAAATGTATCCAAAAGCGCACTTTGTCACCATCTTCGCAAAAC
CGGCTGGTCGTCCGCTGGTTGATGACTATGTTGTTGATATCCCGCAAGATACCTGGATTGAACAGCCGTG
GGATATGGGCGTCGTATTCGTCCCGCCAATCTCCGGTCGCTAATCTTTTCAACGCCTGGCACTGCCGGGC
GTTGTTCTTTTTAACTTCAGGCGGGTTACAATAGTTTCCAGTAAGTATTCTGGAGGCTGCATCCATGACA
CAGGCAAACCTGAGCGAAACCCTGTTCAAACCCCGCTTTAAACATCCTGAAACCTCGACGCTAGTCCGCC
GCTTTAATCACGGCGCACAACCGCCTGTGCAGTCGGCCCTTGATGGTAAAACCATCCCTCACTGGTATCG
CATGATTAACCGTCTGATGTGGATCTGGCGCGGCATTGACCCACGCGAAATCCTCGACGTCCAGGCACGT
ATTGTGATGAGCGATGCCGAACGTACCGACGATGATTTATACGATACGGTGATTGGCTACCGTGGCGGCA
ACTGGATTTATGAGTGGGCCCCGGATCTTTGTGAAGGAACCTTACTTCTGTGGTGTGACATAATTGGACA
AACTACCTACAGAGATTTAAAGCTCTAAGGTAAATATAAAATTTTTAAGTGTATAATGTGTTAAACTACT
GATTCTAATTGTTTGTGTATTTTAGATTCCAACCTATGGAACTGATGAATGGGAGCAGTGGTGGAATGCC
TTTAATGAGGAAAACCTGTTTTGCTCAGAAGAAATGCCATCTAGTGATGATGAGGCTACTGCTGACTCTC
AACATTCTACTCCTCCAAAAAAGAAGAGAAAGGTAGAAGACCCCAAGGACTTTCCTTCAGAATTGCTAAG
TTTTTTGAGTCATGCTGTGTTTAGTAATAGAACTCTTGCTTGCTTTGCTATTTACACCACAAAGGAAAAA
GCTGCACTGCTATACAAGAAAATTATGGAAAAATATTCTGTAACCTTTATAAGTAGGCATAACAGTTATA
ATCATAACATACTGTTTTTTCTTACTCCACACAGGCATAGAGTGTCTGCTATTAATAACTATGCTCAAAA
ATTGTGTACCTTTAGCTTTTTAATTTGTAAAGGGGTTAATAAGGAATATTTGATGTATAGTGCCTTGACT
AGAGATCATAATCAGCCATACCACATTTGTAGAGGTTTTACTTGCTTTAAAAAACCTCCCACACCTCCCC
CTGAACCTGAAACATAAAATGAATGCAATTGTTGTTGTTAACTTGTTTATTGCAGCTTATAATGGTTACA
AATAAAGCAATAGCATCACAAATTTCACAAATAAAGCATTTTTTTCACTGCATTCTAGTTGTGGTTTGTC
CAAACTCATCAATGTATCTTATCATGTCTGGATCAACTGGATAACTCAAGCTAACCAAAATCATCCCAAA
CTTCCCACCCCATACCCTATTACCACTGCCAATTACCTGTGGTTTCATTTACTCTAAACCTGTGATTCCT
CTGAATTATTTTCATTTTAAAGAAATTGTATTTGTTAAATATGTACTACAAACTTAGTAGTTGGAAGGGC
TAATTCACTCCCAAAGAAGACAAGATATCCTTGATCTGTGGATCTACCACACACAAGGCTACTTCCCTGA
TTAGCAGAACTACACACCAGGGCCAGGGGTCAGATATCCACTGACCTTTGGATGGTGCTACAAGCTAGTA
CCAGTTGAGCCAGATAAGGTAGAAGAGGCCAATAAAGGAGAGAACACCAGCTTGTTACACCCTGTGAGCC
TGCATGGGATGGATGACCCGGAGAGAGAAGTGTTAGAGTGGAGGTTTGACAGCCGCCTAGCATTTCATCA
CGTGGCCCGAGAGCTGCATCCGGAGTACTTCAAGAACTGCTGATATCGAGCTTGCTACAAGGGACTTTCC
GCTGGGGACTTTCCAGGGAGGCGTGGCCTGGGCGGGACTGGGGAGTGGCGAGCCCTCAGATCCTGCATAT
AAGCAGCTGCTTTTTGCCTGTACTGGGTCTCTCTGGTTAGACCAGATCTGAGCCTGGGAGCTCTCTGGCT
AACTAGGGAACCCACTGCTTAAGCCTCAATAAAGCTTGCCTTGAGTGCTTCAAGTAGTGTGTGCCCGTCT
GTTGTGTGACTCTGGTAACTAGAGATCCCTCAGACCCTTTTAGTCAGTGTGGAAAATCTCTAGCAGTGGC
GCCCGAACAGGGACTTGAAAGCGAAAGGGAAACCAGAGGAGCTCTCTCGACGCAGGACTCGGCTTGCTGA
AGCGCGCACGGCAAGAGGCGAGGGGCGGCGACTGGTGAGTACGCCAAAAATTTTGACTAGCGGAGGCTAG
AAGGAGAGAGATGGGTGCGAGAGCGTCAGTATTAAGCGGGGGAGAATTAGATCGCGATGGGAAAAAATTC
GGTTAAGGCCAGGGGGAAAGAAAAAATATAAATTAAAACATATAGTATGGGCAAGCAGGGAGCTAGAACG
ATTCGCAGTTAATCCTGGCCTGTTAGAAACATCAGAAGGCTGTAGACAAATACTGGGACAGCTACAACCA
TCCCTTCAGACAGGATCAGAAGAACTTAGATCATTATATAATACAGTAGCAACCCTCTATTGTGTGCATC
AAAGGATAGAGATAAAAGACACCAAGGAAGCTTTAGACAAGATAGAGGAAGAGCAAAACAAAAGTAAGAC
CACCGCACAGCAAGCGGCCGGCCGCTGATCTTCAGACCTGGAGGAGGAGATATGAGGGACAATTGGAGAA
GTGAATTATATAAATATAAAGTAGTAAAAATTGAACCATTAGGAGTAGCACCCACCAAGGCAAAGAGAAG
AGTGGTGCAGAGAGAAAAAAGAGCAGTGGGAATAGGAGCTTTGTTCCTTGGGTTCTTGGGAGCAGCAGGA
AGCACTATGGGCGCAGCGTCAATGACGCTGACGGTACAGGCCAGACAATTATTGTCTGGTATAGTGCAGC
AGCAGAACAATTTGCTGAGGGCTATTGAGGCGCAACAGCATCTGTTGCAACTCACAGTCTGGGGCATCAA
GCAGCTCCAGGCAAGAATCCTGGCTGTGGAAAGATACCTAAAGGATCAACAGCTCCTGGGGATTTGGGGT
TGCTCTGGAAAACTCATTTGCACCACTGCTGTGCCTTGGAATGCTAGTTGGAGTAATAAATCTCTGGAAC
AGATTTGGAATCACACGACCTGGATGGAGTGGGACAGAGAAATTAACAATTACACAAGCTTAATACACTC
CTTAATTGAAGAATCGCAAAACCAGCAAGAAAAGAATGAACAAGAATTATTGGAATTAGATAAATGGGCA
AGTTTGTGGAATTGGTTTAACATAACAAATTGGCTGTGGTATATAAAATTATTCATAATGATAGTAGGAG
GCTTGGTAGGTTTAAGAATAGTTTTTGCTGTACTTTCTATAGTGAATAGAGTTAGGCAGGGATATTCACC
ATTATCGTTTCAGACCCACCTCCCAACCCCGAGGGGACCCGACAGGCCCGAAGGAATAGAAGAAGAAGGT
GGAGAGAGAGACAGAGACAGATCCATTCGATTAGTGAACGGATCTCGACGGTATCGCCAAATGGCAGTAT
TCATCCACAATTTTAAAAGAAAAGGGGGGATTGGGGGGTACAGTGCAGGGGAAAGAATAGTAGACATAAT
AGCAACAGACATACAAACTAAAGAATTACAAAAACAAATTACAAAAATTCAAAATTTTCGGGTTTATTAC
AGGGACAGCAGAGATCCAGTTTGGATCGATAAGCTTGATATCGAATTCAG
