>Addgene plasmid #233920 | pHRSV_CHARMS | depositor partial sequence | sequence record 460070 | CHARMS insert coding sequence tagged with mEGFP
ATGTCTGCGGGAGACCCCCGCGTGGGATCCGGGTCCCTGGACTCCTTCATGTTCTCCATACCCTTGGTCG
CGCTTAACGTGGGAGTGAGGCGCCGCCTATCGCTGTTCTTGAACCCTCGGACGCCCGTGGCGGCCGACTG
GACCTTGCTGGCGGAGGAGATGGGCTTCGAGTACTTGGAGATCCGAGAGCTGGAAACGCGCCCTGACCCC
ACTCGCAGTTTGTTGGATGCCTGGCAGGGGCGCTCTGGCGCGTCTGTCGGCAGGCTGCTAGAGCTGCTGG
CCTTGTTAGACCGTGAGGATATACTGAAGGAGCTGAAGTCGCGCATCGAGGAGGACTGCCAGAAATACTT
AGGTAAGCAGCAGAACCAGGAGTCCGAGAAGCCTTTACAGGTGGCCAGAGTGGAAAGCAGTGTCCCACAA
ACAAAGGAACTGGGAGGCATCACCACCCTTGATGACCCCCTAGGACAAACGCCGGAACTTTTCGATGCCT
TTATCTGCTACTGCCCCAACGATATCGAGTTTGTGCAGGAGATGATCCGGCAACTAGAACAGACAGACTA
TCGGCTTAAGTTGTGTGTGTCCGACCGTGACGTCCTGCCGGGCACCTGTGTCTGGTCCATTGCCAGCGAG
CTAATTGAGAAAAGGTGTCGCCGCATGGTGGTGGTTGTTTCTGACGATTATCTACAGAGCAAGGAATGTG
ACTTCCAGACCAAGTTTGCACTCAGCCTGTCTCCAGGTGTCCAACAGAAGCGACTGATTCCTATTAAATA
CAAGGCGATGAAGAAGGACTTTCCCAGTATCCTGCGGTTCATCACTATATGCGACTATACCAACCCTTGC
ACCAAGTCCTGGTTCTGGACCCGCCTTGCCAAGGCTTTGTCCCTGCCCGGAGGTAGTGGCGGGTCCCCTC
CTTCTCCCCAAGAAAACTCCTATGTCAGCTCCACTGGTAGGGCTCACTCCGGAGCCGCACCATGGCAGCC
ACTCGCTGCACCATCAGGTGCTTCAGCCCAGGCCGCAGAGCAACTGCAACGGGGACCCAACCAGCCAGTC
GAGTCCGACGAAAGTCTTGGAGGGCTGAGCGCTGCTCTGCGGTCCTGGCACCTTACACCAAGTTGTCCCC
TTGATCCTGCTCCTCTGCGGGAGGCTGGGTGCCCCCAAGGTGACACAGCAGGGGAATCCTCATGGGGTTC
AGGACCTGGGAGCCGGCCAACCGCTGTTGAAGGCCTGGCTTTGGGCTCCTCTGCATCATCATCATCAGAA
CCTCCCCAGATTATCATCAATCCAGCTCGCCAGAAAATGGTTCAGAAATTGGCTTTGTATGAGGATGGTG
CCCTGGATTCCTTGCAATTGCTGTCATCTTCTTCTCTTCCCGGACTTGGACTTGAACAAGACAGACAAGG
TCCAGAGGAGTCCGACGAGTTCCAGAGCGGAGGTTCCGGGGGTACTGGGGGTAGTGGAGGAAGTGTGAGC
AAGGGCGAGGAGCTGTTCACCGGGGTGGTGCCCATCCTGGTCGAGCTGGACGGCGACGTAAACGGCCACA
AGTTCAGCGTGTCCGGCGAGGGCGAGGGCGATGCCACCTACGGCAAGCTGACCCTGAAGTTCATCTGCAC
CACCGGCAAGCTGCCCGTGCCCTGGCCCACCCTCGTGACCACCCTGACCTACGGCGTGCAGTGCTTCAGC
CGCTACCCCGACCACATGAAGCAGCACGACTTCTTCAAGTCCGCCATGCCCGAAGGCTACGTCCAGGAGC
GCACCATCTTCTTCAAGGACGACGGCAACTACAAGACCCGCGCCGAGGTGAAGTTCGAGGGCGACACCCT
GGTGAACCGCATCGAGCTGAAGGGCATCGACTTCAAGGAGGACGGCAACATCCTGGGGCACAAGCTGGAG
TACAACTACAACAGCCACAACGTCTATATCATGGCCGACAAGCAGAAGAACGGCATCAAGGTGAACTTCA
AGATCCGCCACAACATCGAGGACGGCAGCGTGCAGCTCGCCGACCACTACCAGCAGAACACCCCCATCGG
CGACGGCCCCGTGCTGCTGCCCGACAACCACTACCTGAGCACCCAGTCCAAGCTGAGCAAAGACCCCAAC
GAGAAGCGCGATCACATGGTCCTGCTGGAGTTCGTGACCGCCGCCGGGATCACTCTCGGCATGGACGAGC
TGTACAAGTAA
